>Addgene plasmid #91272 | pHH0103_SH3D19-2/5 | addgene full sequence | sequence record 191066 | Addgene NGS Result
TAACCTATAAAAATAGGCGTATCACGAGGCCCTTTCGTCTTCAAGAATTCCCGACACCATCGAATGGTGC
AAAACCTTTCGCGGTATGGCATGATAGCGCCCGGAAGAGAGTCAATTCAGGGTGGTGAATGTGAAACCAG
TAACGTTATACGATGTCGCAGAGTATGCCGGTGTCTCTTATCAGACCGTTTCCCGCGTGGTGAACCAGGC
CAGCCACGTTTCTGCGAAAACGCGGGAAAAAGTGGAAGCGGCGATGGCGGAGCTGAATTACATTCCCAAC
CGCGTGGCACAACAACTGGCGGGCAAACAGTCGTTGCTGATTGGCGTTGCCACCTCCAGTCTGGCCCTGC
ACGCGCCGTCGCAAATTGTCGCGGCGATTAAATCTCGCGCCGATCAACTGGGTGCCAGCGTGGTGGTGTC
GATGGTAGAACGAAGCGGCGTCGAAGCCTGTAAAGCGGCGGTGCACAATCTTCTCGCGCAACGCGTCAGT
GGGCTGATCATTAACTATCCGCTGGATGACCAGGATGCCATTGCTGTGGAAGCTGCCTGCACTAATGTTC
CGGCGTTATTTCTTGATGTCTCTGACCAGACACCCATCAACAGTATTATTTTCTCCCATGAAGACGGTAC
GCGACTGGGCGTGGAGCATCTGGTCGCATTGGGTCACCAGCAAATCGCGCTGTTAGCGGGCCCATTAAGT
TCTGTCTCGGCGCGTCTGCGTCTGGCTGGCTGGCATAAATATCTCACTCGCAATCAAATTCAGCCGATAG
CGGAACGGGAAGGCGACTGGAGTGCCATGTCCGGTTTTCAACAAACCATGCAAATGCTGAATGAGGGCAT
CGTTCCCACTGCGATGCTGGTTGCCAACGATCAGATGGCGCTGGGCGCAATGCGCGCCATTACCGAGTCC
GGGCTGCGCGTTGGTGCGGATATCTCGGTAGTGGGATACGACGATACCGAAGACAGCTCATGTTATATCC
CGCCGTTAACCACCATCAAACAGGATTTTCGCCTGCTGGGGCAAACCAGCGTGGACCGCTTGCTGCAACT
CTCTCAGGGCCAGGCGGTGAAGGGCAATCAGCTGTTGCCCGTCTCACTGGTGAAAAGAAAAACCACCCTG
GCGCCCAATACGCAAACCGCCTCTCCCCGCGCGTTGGCCGATTCATTAATGCAGCTGGCACGACAGGTTT
CCCGACTGGAAAGCGGGCAGTGAGCGCAACGCAATTAATGTAAGTTAGCTCACTCATTAGGCACAATTCT
CATGTTTGACAGCTTATCATCGACTGCACGGTGCACCAATGCTTCTGGCGTCAGGCAGCCATCGGAAGCT
GTGGTATGGCTGTGCAGGTCGTAAATCACTGCATAATTCGTGTCGCTCAAGGCGCACTCCCGTTCTGGAT
AATGTTTTTTGCGCCGACATCATAACGGTTCTGGCAAATATTCTGAAATGAGCTGTTGACAATTAATCAT
CGGCTCGTATAATGTGTGGAATTGTGAGCGGATAACAATTTCACACAGGAAACAGCCAGTCCGTTTAGGT
GTTTTCACGAGCACTTCACCAACAAGGACCATAGATTATGAAAATCGAAGAACACCATCACCATCACCAT
TCCAGCGGTAAGCTTATGTCCCCTATACTAGGTTATTGGAAAATTAAGGGCCTTGTGCAACCCACTCGAC
TTCTTTTGGAATATCTTGAAGAAAAATATGAAGAGCATTTGTATGAGCGCGATGAAGGTGATAAATGGCG
AAACAAAAAGTTTGAATTGGGTTTGGAGTTTCCCAATCTTCCTTATTATATTGATGGTGATGTTAAATTA
ACACAGTCTATGGCCATCATACGTTATATAGCTGACAAGCACAACATGTTGGGTGGTTGTCCAAAAGAGC
GTGCAGAGATTTCAATGCTTGAAGGAGCGGTTTTGGATATTAGATACGGTGTTTCGAGAATTGCATATAG
TAAAGACTTTGAAACTCTCAAAGTTGATTTTCTTAGCAAGCTACCTGAAATGCTGAAAATGTTCGAAGAT
CGTTTATGTCATAAAACATATTTAAATGGTGATCATGTAACCCATCCTGACTTCATGTTGTATGACGCTC
TTGATGTTGTTTTATACATGGACCCAATGTGCCTGGATGCGTTCCCAAAATTAGTTTGTTTTAAAAAACG
TATTGAAGCTATCCCACAAATTGATAAGTACTTGAAATCCAGCAAGTATATAGCATGGCCTTTGCAGGGC
TGGCAAGCCACGTTTGGTGGTGGCGACCATCCTCCAAAATCGGATCTGGAAGTTCTGTTCCAGGGGCCCC
TGTCCAGCGGTCTGGTTCCGCGTGGTTCCGGTACCGCGGCCCAGCCGGCCCCGCACGCTGTCGTCCTGCA
TGACTTCCCGGCTGAACAAGTGGATGACCTGAATCTGACCTCTGGCGAAATTGTCTATCTGCTGGAAAAA
ATTGATACCGACTGGTATCGTGGCAACTGCCGCAATCAGATTGGTATCTTTCCGGCGAACTACGTGAAAG
TTATTATCGCGGCCGCATA
[142 nt withheld, positions 2540-2681]
C
[98 nt withheld, positions 2683-2780]
AGTTTGTACTGGTGACGAAACTCAGTGTCTAGCTAGAGTGGC
[149 nt withheld, positions 2823-2971]
T
[41 nt withheld, positions 2973-3013]
T
[62 nt withheld, positions 3015-3076]
A
[35 nt withheld, positions 3078-3112]
CCTCCCTCAATCGGTTGAATGTCGCCCTTTTGTCTTTGGCGCTGGTAAACCATATGAA
[86 nt withheld, positions 3171-3256]
T
[54 nt withheld, positions 3258-3311]
CTAGCGCCGCCCTATACCTTGTCTGCCTCCCCGCGTTGCGTCGCGGTGCATGGAGCCGGGCCACCTCGAC
CTGAATGGAAGCCGGCGGCACCTCGCTAACGGATTCACCACTCCAAGAATTGGAGCCAATCAATTCTTGC
GGAGAACTGTGAATGCGCAAACCAACCCTTGGCAGAACATATCCATCGCGTCCGCCATCTCCAGCAGCCG
CACGCGGCGCATCTCGGGCAGCGTTGGGTCCTGGCCACGGGTGCGCATGATCGTGCTCCTGTCGTTGAGG
ACCCGGCTAGGCTGGCGGGGTTGCCTTACTGGTTAGCAGAATGAATCACCGATACGCGAGCGAACGTGAA
GCGACTGCTGCTGCAAAACGTCTGCGACCTGAGCAACAACATGAATGGTCTTCGGTTTCCGTGTTTCGTA
AAGTCTGGAAACGCGGAAGTCAGCGCCCTGCACCATTATGTTCCGGATCTGCATCGCAGGATGCTGCTGG
CTACCCTGTGGAACACCTACATCTGTATTAACGAAGCGCTGGCATTGACCCTGAGTGATTTTTCTCTGGT
CCCGCCGCATCCATACCGCCAGTTGTTTACCCTCACAACGTTCCAGTAACCGGGCATGTTCATCATCAGT
AACCCGTATCGTGAGCATCCTCTCTCGTTTCATCGGTATCATTACCCCCATGAACAGAAATCCCCCTTAC
ACGGAGGCATCAGTGACCAAACAGGAAAAAACCGCCCTTAACATGGCCCGCTTTATCAGAAGCCAGACAT
TAACGCTTCTGGAGAAACTCAACGAGCTGGACGCGGATGAACAGGCAGACATCTGTGAATCGCTTCACGA
CCACGCTGATGAGCTTTACCGCAGGATCCGCGAAATTGTAAGCGTTAATATTTTGTTAAAATTCGCGTTA
AATTTTTGTTAAATCAGCTCATTTTTTAACCAATAGGCCGAAATCGGCAAAATCCCTTATAAATCAAAAG
AATAGACCGAGATAGGGT
[37 nt withheld, positions 4310-4346]
AAAGAACGTGGACTCCAACGTCAAAGG
[49 nt withheld, positions 4374-4422]
T
[91 nt withheld, positions 4424-4514]
G
[124 nt withheld, positions 4516-4639]
CGCGGATCCTGCCTCGCGCGTTTCGGTGATGACGGTGAAAACCTCTGACACATGCAGCTCCCGGAGACGG
TCACAGCTTGTCTGTAAGCGGATGCCGGGAGCAGACAAGCCCGTCAGGGCGCGTCAGCGGGTGTTGGCGG
GTGTCGGGGCGCAGCCATGACCCAGTCACGTAGCGATAGCGGAGTGTATACTGGCTTAACTATGCGGCAT
CAGAGCAGATTGTACTGAGAGTGCACCATATGCGGTGTGAAATACCGCACAGATGCGTAAGGAGAAAATA
CCGCATCAGGCGCTCTTCCGCTTCCTCGCTCACTGACTCGCTGCGCTCGGTCGTTCGGCTGCGGCGAGCG
GTATCAGCTCACTCAAAGGCGGTAATACGGTTATCCACAGAATCAGGGGATAACGCAGGAAAGAACATGT
GAGCAAAAGGCCAGCAAAAGGCCAGGAACCGTAAAAAGGCCGCGTTGCTGGCGTTTTTCCATAGGCTCCG
CCCCCCTGACGAGCATCACAAAAATCGACGCTCAAGTCAGAGGTGGCGAAACCCGACAGGACTATAAAGA
TACCAGGGTTTCCCCCTGGAAGCTCCCTCGTGCGCTCTCCTGTTCCGACCCTGCCGCTTACCGGATACCT
GTCCGCCTTTCTCCCTTCGGGAAGCGTGGCGCTTTCTCATAGCTCACGCTGTAGGTATCTCAGTTCGGTG
TAGGTCGTTCGCTCCAAGCTGGGCTGTGTGCACGAACCCCCCGTTCAGCCCGACCGCTGCGCCTTATCCG
GTAACTATCGTCTTGAGTCCAACCCGGTAAGACACGACTTATCGCCACTGGCAGCAGCCACTGGTAACAG
GATTAGCAGAGCGAGGTATGTAGGCGGTGCTACAGAGTTCTTGAAGTGGTGGCCTAACTACGGCTACACT
AGAAGGACAGTATTTGGTATCTGCGCTCTGCTGAAGCCAGTTACCTTCGGAAAAAGAGTTGGTAGCTCTT
GATCCGGCAAACAAACCACCGCTGGTAGCGGTGGTTTTTTTGTTTGCAAGCAGCAGATTACGCGCAGAAA
AAAAGGATCTCAAGAAGATCCTTTGATCTTTTCTACGGGGTCTGACGCTCAGTGGAACGAAAACTCACGT
TAAGGGATTTTGGTCATGAGATTATCAAAAAGGATCTTCACCTAGATCCTTTTAAATTAAAAATGAAGTT
TTAAATCAATCTAAAGTATATATGAGTAAACTTGGTCTGACAGTTACCAATGCTTAATCAGTGAGGCACC
TATCTCAGCGATCTGTCTATTTCGTTCATCCATAGTTGCCTGACTCCCCGTCGTGTAGATAACTACGATA
CGGGAGGGCTTACCATCTGGCCCCAGTGCTGCAATGATACCGCGAGACCCACGCTCACCGGCTCCAGATT
TATCAGCAATAAACCAGCCAGCCGGAAGGGCCGAGCGCAGAAGTGGTCCTGCAACTTTATCCGCCTCCAT
CCAGTCTATTAATTGTTGCCGGGAAGCTAGAGTAAGTAGTTCGCCAGTTAATAGTTTGCGCAACGTTGTT
GCCATTGCTGCAGGCATCGTGGTGTCACGCTCGTCGTTTGGTATGGCTTCATTCAGCTCCGGTTCCCAAC
GATCAAGGCGAGTTACATGATCCCCCATGTTGTGCAAAAAAGCGGTTAGCTCCTTCGGTCCTCCGATCGT
TGTCAGAAGTAAGTTGGCCGCAGTGTTATCACTCATGGTTATGGCAGCACTGCATAATTCTCTTACTGTC
ATGCCATCCGTAAGATGCTTTTCTGTGACTGGTGAGTACTCAACCAAGTCATTCTGAGAATAGTGTATGC
GGCGACCGAGTTGCTCTTGCCCGGCGTCAACACGGGATAATACCGCGCCACATAGCAGAACTTTAAAAGT
GCTCATCATTGGAAAACGTTCTTCGGGGCGAAAACTCTCAAGGATCTTACCGCTGTTGAGATCCAGTTCG
ATGTAACCCACTCGTGCACCCAACTGATCTTCAGCATCTTTTACTTTCACCAGCGTTTCTGGGTGAGCAA
AAACAGGAAGGCAAAATGCCGCAAAAAAGGGAATAAGGGCGACACGGAAATGTTGAATACTCATACTCTT
CCTTTTTCAATATTATTGAAGCATTTATCAGGGTTATTGTCTCATGAGCGGATACATATTTGAATGTATT
TAGAAAAATAAACAAATAGGGGTTCCGCGCACATTTCCCCGAAAAGTGCCACCTGACGTCTAAGAAACCA
TTATTATCATGACAT
Features (pLannotate 1.2.2; 21 found; start..end, strand, type, name):
     53..130     +  promoter       lacIq promoter: lacI (mutant); In the lacIq allele, a single base change in the promoter boosts expression of the lacI gene about 10-fold.
    131..1213    +  CDS            lacI: lac repressor; lacI; The lac repressor binds to the lac operator to inhibit transcription in E. coli. This inhibition can be relieved by adding lactose or isopropyl-β-D-thiogalactopyranoside (IPTG).
   1226..1247    +  protein_bind   CAP binding site: CAP binding activates transcription in the presence of cAMP. E. coli catabolite activator protein
   1266..1283    +  promoter       tet promoter (fragment): E. coli promoter for tetracycline efflux protein gene
   1456..1484    +  promoter       tac promoter: strong E. coli promoter; hybrid between the trp and lac UV5 promoters
   1492..1508    +  protein_bind   lac operator: The lac repressor binds to the lac operator to inhibit transcription in E. coli. This inhibition can be relieved by adding lactose or isopropyl-β-D-thiogalactopyranoside (IPTG). lac repressor encoded by lacI
   1593..1610    +  CDS            6xHis: 6xHis affinity tag
   1626..2279    +  CDS            GST26_SCHJA: Experimental evidence at protein level: Swiss-Prot protein existence level 1. GST isoenzymes appear to play a central role in the parasite detoxification system. Other functions are also suspected including a role in increasing the solubility of haematin in the parasite gut. From Schistosoma japonicum (Blood fluke).
   2301..2528    +  CDS            SH3D19 (fragment): SH319_HUMAN - Experimental evidence at protein level: Swiss-Prot protein existence level 1. May play a role in regulating A disintegrin and metalloproteases (ADAMs) in the signaling of EGFR-ligand shedding. May be involved in suppression of Ras-induced cellular transformation and Ras-mediated activation of ELK1. Plays a role in the regulation of cell morphology and cytoskeletal organization. From Homo sapiens (Human).
   2544..2591    +  terminator     fd terminator (sequence withheld): central terminator from bacteriophage fd (Otsuka and Kunisawa, 1982)
   2596..2808    +  CDS            M13 gene III (fragment) (sequence partly withheld): pIII; III; minor coat protein
   2823..3293    +  CDS            M13 gene III (fragment) (sequence partly withheld): pIII; III; minor coat protein
   3315..3385    +  CDS            TcR (fragment): tetracycline efflux protein; tet; confers resistance to tetracycline
   3627..4007    -  CDS            YPB1_ECOLX: Protein predicted: Swiss-Prot protein existence level 4. From Escherichia coli.
   4024..4175    +  CDS            rop (fragment): Rop protein, which maintains plasmids at low copy number; rop
   4211..4639    -  rep_origin     f1 ori (sequence partly withheld): f1 bacteriophage origin of replication; arrow indicates direction of (+) strand synthesis
   4648..4687    +  CDS            rop (fragment): Rop protein, which maintains plasmids at low copy number; rop
   4789..4929    +  misc_feature   bom: basis of mobility region from pBR322
   5115..5702    -  rep_origin     ori: high-copy-number ColE1/pMB1/pBR322/pUC origin of replication
   5873..6733    -  CDS            AmpR: β-lactamase; bla; confers resistance to ampicillin, carbenicillin, and related antibiotics
   6734..6838    -  promoter       AmpR promoter: bla
