[The description below was written by a language model from this plasmid's Addgene catalogue record and pLannotate feature annotations shown in this document.]
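Description:
pHH0103_SH3D19-2/5 is a bacterial expression plasmid of about 6.9 kb, built on the pHH0103 backbone, for producing and purifying a single human SH3 domain in E. coli. The name suggests the second of five SH3 domains of SH3D19, although the record does not spell this out. The plasmid is propagated through a ColE1/pMB1-type origin and selected with ampicillin via the β-lactamase gene and its own promoter. The catalogue lists it as low copy. The backbone shows pBR322 ancestry, with the bom region and fragments of rop and the tetracycline resistance gene. The rop sequence is split by an f1 phage origin, which could in principle support single-stranded DNA production with helper phage.

Expression is driven by the hybrid tac promoter followed by a lac operator. A plasmid-borne lacI gene under the enhanced lacIq promoter supplies enough repressor to keep transcription off until IPTG is added. The open reading frame begins with a 6xHis tag, continues through Schistosoma japonicum glutathione S-transferase, and ends with the SH3D19 fragment, which was cloned between SfiI and NotI sites. The catalogue gives the insert as 189 bp, while the annotated SH3D19 match spans somewhat more. The fusion protein can therefore be captured on either nickel or glutathione resins, and GST also tends to aid solubility. An fd phage terminator lies directly after the insert. Beyond it are two fragments of M13 gene III, probably remnants of a phage-display phagemid ancestor rather than part of the expressed product. The plasmid belongs to a collection used to survey the peptide-binding specificities of the human SH3 domain family.
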