Addgene plasmid #91272: pHH0103_SH3D19-2/5
Purpose: Protein expression and purification of human SH3 domain construct SH3D19-2/5
Depositing lab: Sachdev Sidhu. Depositing organization: University of Toronto. Publication: Comprehensive Analysis of the Human SH3 Domain Family Reveals a Wide Variety of Non-canonical Specificities. Teyra J, Huang H, Jain S, Guan X, Dong A, Liu Y, Tempel W, Min J, Tong Y, Kim PM, Bader GD, Sidhu SS. Structure. 2017 Oct 3;25(10):1598-1610.e3. doi: 10.1016/j.str.2017.07.017. Epub 2017 Sep 7. PubMed 28890361.
Backbone
  Vector backbone: pHH0103
  Vector type: Bacterial Expression
Growth in bacteria
  Bacterial resistance: Ampicillin, 100 μg/mL
  Growth temperature: 37°C
  Growth strain: DH5alpha
  Copy number: Low Copy
Gene/Insert
  Gene/Insert name: SH3D19-2/5
  Species: H. sapiens (human)
  Insert size (bp): 189
  Entrez Gene: SH3D19 (a.k.a. EBP, EVE1, Kryn, SH3P19)
  Cloning method: Restriction Enzyme; 5′ cloning site Sfi1 (unknown if destroyed); 3′ cloning site Not1 (unknown if destroyed)
Terms and licenses: Academic/Nonprofit Terms; Industry Terms: Not Available to Industry
How to cite: pHH0103_SH3D19-2/5 was a gift from Sachdev Sidhu (Addgene plasmid # 91272 ; http://n2t.net/addgene:91272 ; RRID:Addgene_91272)
