>Addgene plasmid #91272 | pHH0103_SH3D19-2/5 | depositor partial sequence | sequence record 175760 | insert sequence
GGCCCAGCCGGCCCCGCACGCTGTCGTCCTGCATGACTTCCCGGCTGAACAAGTGGATGACCTGAATCTG
ACCTCTGGCGAAATTGTCTATCTGCTGGAAAAAATTGATACCGACTGGTATCGTGGCAACTGCCGCAATC
AGATTGGTATCTTTCCGGCGAACTACGTGAAAGTTATTATCGCGGCCGC
